>Addgene plasmid #171697 | pCMV-BEACON1 | addgene full sequence | sequence record 339406 | Addgene NGS Result
ATATGCCAAGTACGCCCCCTATTGACGTCAATGACGGTAAATGGCCCGCCTGGCATTATGCCCAGTACAT
GACCTTATGGGACTTTCCTACTTGGCAGTACATCTACGTATTAGTCATCGCTATTACCATGGTGATGCGG
TTTTGGCAGTACATCAATGGGCGTGGATAGCGGTTTGACTCACGGGGATTTCCAAGTCTCCACCCCATTG
ACGTCAATGGGAGTTTGTTTTGGCACCAAAATCAACGGGACTTTCCAAAATGTCGTAACAACTCCGCCCC
ATTGACGCAAATGGGCGGTAGGCGTGTACGGTGGGAGGTCTATATAAGCAGAGCTGGTTTAGTGAACCGT
CAGATCCGCTAGAGATCCGCGGCCGCTAATACGACTCACTATAGGGAGAGCCGCCACCATGCCCAAGAAG
AAGAGGAAAGTCATGGAGGCATCTCCAGCAAGCGGACCAAGGCACCTGATGGACCCCCACATCTTCACCT
CTAACTTTAACAATGGCATCGGCAGGCACAAGACATACCTGTGCTATGAGGTGGAGCGCCTGGACAATGG
CACCAGCGTGAAGATGGATCAGCACAGAGGCTTCCTGCACAACCAGGCCAAGAATCTGCTGTGCGGCTTC
TACGGCCGGCACGCAGAGCTGAGATTTCTGGACCTGGTGCCTAGCCTGCAGCTGGATCCAGCCCAGATCT
ATAGGGTGACCTGGTTCATCAGCTGGTCCCCATGCTTTTCCGCCGGATGTGCAGGAGAGGTGCGCGCCTT
CCTGCAGGAGAACACACACGTGCGGCTGAGAATCTTTGCCGCCCGGATCTACGACGATGATCCTCTGTAC
AAGGAGGCCCTGCAGATGCTGAGAGACGCAGGAGCCCAGGTGTCCATCATGACCTATGATGAGTTCAAGC
ACTGCTGGGACACATTTGTGGATCACCAGGGCTGTCCCTTTCAGCCTTGGGACGGACTGGATGAGCACTC
CCAGGCCCTGTCTGGCAGGCTGAGGGCCATCCTGCAGAACCAGGGCAATAGCGGCAGCGAGACTCCCGGG
ACCTCAGAGTCCGCCACACCCGAAAGTATGAGCAAGCTGGAGAAGTTTACAAACTGCTACTCCCTGTCTA
AGACCCTGAGGTTCAAGGCCATCCCTGTGGGCAAGACCCAGGAGAACATCGACAATAAGCGGCTGCTGGT
GGAGGACGAGAAGAGAGCCGAGGATTATAAGGGCGTGAAGAAGCTGCTGGATCGCTACTATCTGTCCTTT
ATCAACGACGTGCTGCACTCTATCAAGCTGAAGAATCTGAACAATTACATCAGCCTGTTCCGGAAGAAGA
CAAGAACCGAGAAGGAGAATAAGGAGCTGGAGAACCTGGAGATCAATCTGCGGAAGGAGATCGCCAAGGC
CTTCAAGGGCAACGAGGGCTACAAGTCCCTGTTTAAGAAGGATATCATCGAGACAATCCTGCCAGAGTTC
CTGGACGATAAGGACGAGATCGCCCTGGTGAACAGCTTCAATGGCTTTACCACAGCCTTCACCGGCTTCT
TTGATAACAGAGAGAATATGTTTTCCGAGGAGGCCAAGAGCACATCCATCGCCTTCAGGTGTATCAACGA
GAATCTGACCCGCTACATCTCTAATATGGACATCTTCGAGAAGGTGGACGCCATCTTTGATAAGCACGAG
GTGCAGGAGATCAAGGAGAAGATCCTGAACAGCGACTATGATGTGGAGGATTTCTTTGAGGGCGAGTTCT
TTAACTTTGTGCTGACACAGGAGGGCATCGACGTGTACAATGCCATCATCGGCGGCTTCGTGACCGAGAG
CGGCGAGAAGATCAAGGGCCTGAACGAGTACATCAACCTGTATAATCAGAAGACCAAGCAGAAGCTGCCT
AAGTTTAAGCCACTGTATAAGCAGGTGCTGAGCGATCGGGAGTCTCTGAGCTTCTACGGCGAGGGCTATA
CATCCGATGAGGAGGTGCTGGAGGTGTTTAGAAACACCCTGAACAAGAATTCCGAGATCTTCAGCTCCAT
CAAGAAGCTGGAGAAGCTGTTCAAGAATTTTGACGAGTACTCTAGCGCCGGCATCTTTGTGAAGAACGGC
CCCGCCATCAGCACAATCTCCAAGGATATCTTCGGCGAGTGGAACGTGATCCGGGACAAGTGGAATGCCG
AGTATGACGATATCCACCTGAAGAAGAAGGCCGTGGTGACCGAGAAGTACGAGGACGATCGGAGAAAGTC
CTTCAAGAAGATCGGCTCCTTTTCTCTGGAGCAGCTGCAGGAGTACGCCGACGCCGATCTGTCTGTGGTG
GAGAAGCTGAAGGAGATCATCATCCAGAAGGTGGATGAGATCTACAAGGTGTATGGCTCCTCTGAGAAGC
TGTTCGACGCCGATTTTGTGCTGGAGAAGAGCCTGAAGAAGAACGACGCCGTGGTGGCCATCATGAAGGA
CCTGCTGGATTCTGTGAAGAGCTTCGAGAATTACATCAAGGCCTTCTTTGGCGAGGGCAAGGAGACAAAC
AGGGACGAGTCCTTCTATGGCGATTTTGTGCTGGCCTACGACATCCTGCTGAAGGTGGACCACATCTACG
ATGCCATCCGCAATTATGTGACCCAGAAGCCCTACTCTAAGGATAAGTTCAAGCTGTATTTTCAGAACCC
TCAGTTCATGGGCGGCTGGGACAAGGATAAGGAGACAGACTATCGGGCCACCATCCTGAGATACGGCTCC
AAGTACTATCTGGCCATCATGGATAAGAAGTACGCCAAGTGCCTGCAGAAGATCGACAAGGACGATGTGA
ACGGCAATTACGAGAAGATCAACTATAAGCTGCTGCCCGGCCCTAATAAGATGCTGCCAAAGGTGTTCTT
TTCCAAGAAGTGGATGGCCTACTATAACCCCTCTGAGGACATCCAGAAGATCTACAAGAATGGCACATTC
AAGAAGGGCGATATGTTTAACCTGAATGACTGTCACAAGCTGATCGACTTCTTTAAGGATAGCATCTCCC
GGTATCCAAAGTGGAGCAATGCCTACGATTTCAACTTTTCCGAGACCGAGAAGTATAAGGACATCGCCGG
CTTTTACAGAGAGGTGGAGGAGCAGGGCTATAAGGTGAGCTTCGAGTCTGCCAGCAAGAAGGAGGTGGAT
AAGCTGGTGGAGGAGGGCAAGCTGTACATGTTCCAGATCTATAACAAGGACTTTTCCGATAAGTCTCACG
GCACACCCAATCTGCACACCATGTACTTCAAGCTGCTGTTTGACGAGAACAATCACGGCCAGATCAGACT
GTCTGGAGGAGCAGAGCTGTTCATGAGGAGGGCAAGCCTGAAGAAGGAGGAGCTGGTGGTGCACCCAGCA
AACTCCCCTATCGCCAACAAGAATCCAGATAATCCCAAGAAGACCACAACCCTGAGCTACGACGTGTATA
AGGATAAGAGGTTTTCCGAGGACCAGTACGAGCTGCACATCCCAATCGCCATCAATAAGTGCCCCAAGAA
CATCTTCAAGATCAATACAGAGGTGCGCGTGCTGCTGAAGCACGACGATAACCCCTATGTGATCGGCATC
GCCAGGGGCGAGCGCAATCTGCTGTACATCGTGGTGGTGGACGGCAAGGGCAACATCGTGGAGCAGTATT
CCCTGAACGAGATCATCAACAACTTCAACGGCATCAGGATCAAGACAGATTACCACTCTCTGCTGGACAA
GAAGGAGAAGGAGAGGTTCGAGGCCCGCCAGAACTGGACCTCCATCGAGAATATCAAGGAGCTAAAGGCC
GGCTATATCTCTCAGGTGGTGCACAAGATCTGCGAGCTGGTGGAGAAGTACGATGCCGTGATCGCCCTGG
CCGACCTGAACTCTGGCTTTAAGAATAGCCGCGTGAAGGTGGAGAAGCAGGTGTATCAGAAGTTCGAGAA
GATGCTGATCGATAAGCTGAACTACATGGTGGACAAGAAGTCTAATCCTTGTGCAACAGGAGGCGCCCTG
AAGGGATATCAGATCACCAATAAGTTCGAGAGCTTTAAGTCCATGTCTACCCAGAACGGCTTCATCTTTT
ACATCCCTGCCTGGCTGACATCCAAGATCGATCCATCTACCGGCTTTGTGAATCTGCTGAAGACAAAGTA
TACCAGCATCGCCGATTCCAAGAAGTTCATCAGCTCCTTTGACAGGATCATGTACGTGCCCGAGGAGGAT
CTGTTCGAGTTTGCCCTGGACTATAAGAACTTCTCTCGCACAGACGCCGATTACATCAAGAAGTGGAAGC
TGTACAGCTATGGCAACCGGATCAGAATCTTCCGGAATCCTAAGAAGAACAACGTGTTCGACTGGGAGGA
GGTGTGCCTGACCAGCGCCTATAAGGAGCTGTTCAACAAGTACGGCATCAATTATCAGCAGGGCGATATC
AGAGCCCTGCTGTGCGAGCAGTCCGACAAGGCCTTCTACTCTAGCTTTATGGCCCTGATGTCTCTGATGC
TGCAGATGAGGAATAGCATCACAGGCCGCACCGATGTGGCCTTTCTGATCAGCCCTGTGAAGAACTCCGA
CGGCATCTTCTACGATAGCCGGAACTATGAGGCCCAGGAGAATGCCATCCTGCCAAAGAACGCCGACGCC
AATGGCGCCTATAACATCGCCAGAAAGGTGCTGTGGGCCATCGGCCAGTTCAAGAAGGCCGAGGACGAGA
AGCTGGATAAGGTGAAGATCGCCATCTCCAACAAGGAGTGGCTGGAGTACGCCCAGACCTCTGTGAAGCA
CGGCAGCCCCAAGAAGAAGCGGAAGGTGTCTGGTGGTTCTACCAACCTGTCTGACATCATCGAGAAGGAG
ACAGGCAAGCAGCTGGTCATCCAGGAGAGCATCCTGATGCTGCCAGAGGAGGTGGAGGAAGTGATCGGCA
ACAAGCCCGAGTCCGATATCCTGGTGCACACCGCCTACGACGAGAGCACAGATGAGAATGTGATGCTGCT
GACCTCCGACGCCCCCGAGTATAAGCCTTGGGCCCTGGTCATCCAGGATTCTAACGGCGAGAATAAGATC
AAGATGCTGTCTGGTGGTTCTCCCAAGAAGAAGAGGAAAGTCTAACCGGTCATCATCACCATCACCATTG
AGTTTAAACCCGCTGATCAGCCTCGACTGTGCCTTCTAGTTGCCAGCCATCTGTTGTTTGCCCCTCCCCC
GTGCCTTCCTTGACCCTGGAAGGTGCCACTCCCACTGTCCTTTCCTAATAAAATGAGGAAATTGCATCGC
ATTGTCTGAGTAGGTGTCATTCTATTCTGGGGGGTGGGGTGGGGCAGGACAGCAAGGGGGAGGATTGGGA
AGACAATAGCAGGCATGCTGGGGATGCGGTGGGCTCTATGGCTTCTGAGGCGGAAAGAACCAGCTGGGGC
TCGATACCGTCGACCTCTAGCTAGAGCTTGGCGTAATCATGGTCATAGCTGTTTCCTGTGTGAAATTGTT
ATCCGCTCACAATTCCACACAACATACGAGCCGAAAGCATAAAGTGTAAAGCCTAGGGTGCCTAATGAGT
AAGCTAACTCACATTAATTGCGTTGCGCTCACTGCCCGCTTTCCAGTCGGAAAACCTGTCGTGCCAGCTG
CATTAATAAATCGGCCAACGCGCGGGGAAAGGCGGTTTGCGTATTGGGCGCTCTTCCGCTTCCTCGCTCA
CTGACTCGCTGCGCTCGGTCGTTCGGCTGCGGCGAGCGGTATCAGCTCACTCAAAGGCGGTAATACGGTT
ATCCACAGAATCAGGGGATAACGCAGGAAAGAACATGTGAGCAAAAGGCCAGCAAAAGGCCAGGAACCGT
AAAAAGGCCGCGTTGCTGGCGTTTTTCCATAGGCTCCGCCCCCCTGACGAGCATCACAAAAATCGACGCT
CAAGTCAGAGGTGGCGAAACCCGACAGGACTATAAAGATACCAGGCGTTTCCCCCTGGAAGCTCCCTCGT
GCGCTCTCCTGTTCCGACCCTGCCGCTTACCGGATACCTGTCCGCCTTTCTCCCTTCGGGAAGCGTGGCG
CTTTCTCATAGCTCACGCTGTAGGTATCTCAGTTCGGTGTAGGTCGTTCGCTCCAAGCTGGGCTGTGTGC
ACGAACCCCCCGTTCAGCCCGACCGCTGCGCCTTATCCGGTAACTATCGTCTTGAGTCCAACCCGGTAAG
ACACGACTTATCGCCACTGGCAGCAGCCACTGGTAACAGGATTAGCAGAGCGAGGTATGTAGGCGGTGCT
ACAGAGTTCTTGAAGTGGTGGCCTAACTACGGCTACACTAGAAGAACAGTATTTGGTATCTGCGCTCTGC
TGAAGCCAGTTACCTTCGGAAAAAGAGTTGGTAGCTCTTGATCCGGCAAACAAACCACCGCTAGTAGCGG
TGGTTTTTTTGTTTGCAAGCAGCAGATTACGCGCAGAAAAAAAGGATCTCAAGAAGATCCTTTGATCTTT
TCTACGGGGTCTGACGCTCAGTGGAACGAAAACTCACGTTAAGGGATTTTGGTCATGAGATTATCAAAAA
GGATCTTCACCTAGATCCTTTTAAATTAAAAATGAAGTTTTAAATCAATCTAAAGTATATATGAGTAAAC
TTGGTCTGACAGTTACCAATGCTTAATCAGTGAGGCACCTATCTCAGCGATCTGTCTATTTCGTTCATCC
ATAGTTGCCTGACTCCCCGTCGTGTAGATAACTACGATACGGGAGGGCTTACCATCTGGCCCCAGTGCTG
CAATGATACCGCGAGACCCACGCTCACCGGCTCCAGATTTATCAGCAATAAACCAGCCAGCCGGAAGGGC
CGAGCGCAGAAGTGGTCCTGCAACTTTATCCGCCTCCATCCAGTCTATTAATTGTTGCCGGGAAGCTAGA
GTAAGTAGTTCGCCAGTTAATAGTTTGCGCAACGTTGTTGCCATTGCTACAGGCATCGTGGTGTCACGCT
CGTCGTTTGGTATGGCTTCATTCAGCTCCGGTTCCCAACGATCAAGGCGAGTTACATGATCCCCCATGTT
GTGCAAAAAAGCGGTTAGCTCCTTCGGTCCTCCGATCGTTGTCAGAAGTAAGTTGGCCGCAGTGTTATCA
CTCATGGTTATGGCAGCACTGCATAATTCTCTTACTGTCATGCCATCCGTAAGATGCTTTTCTGTGACTG
GTGAGTACTCAACCAAGTCATTCTGAGAATAGTGTATGCGGCGACCGAGTTGCTCTTGCCCGGCGTCAAT
ACGGAATAATACCGCGCCACATAGCAGAACTTTAAAAGTGCTCATCATTGGAAAACGTTCTTCGGGGCGA
AAACTCTCAAGGATCTTACCGCTGTTGAGATCCAGTTCGATGTAACCCACTCGTGCACCCAACTGATCTT
CAGCATCTTTTACTTTCACCAGCGTTTCTGGGTGAGCAAAAACAGGAAGGCAAAATGCCGCAAAAAAGGG
AATAAGGGCGACACGGAAATGTTGAATACTCATACTCTTCCTTTTTCAATATTATTGAAGCATTTATCAG
GGTTATTGTCTCATGAGCGGATACATATTTGAATGTATTTAGAAAAATAAACAAATAGGGGTTCCGCGCA
CATTTCCCCGAAAAGTGCCACCTGACGTCGACGGATCGGGAGATTGATCTCCCGATCCCCTAGGGTCGAC
TCTCAGTACAATCTGCTCTGATGCCGCATAGTTAAGCCAGTATCTGCTCCCTGCTTGTGTGTTGGAGGTC
GCTGAGTAGTGCGCGAGCAAAATTTAAGCTACAACAAGGCAAGGCTTGACCGACAATTGCATGAAGAATC
TGCTTAGGGTTAGGCGTTTTGCGCTGCTTCGCGATGTACGGGCCAGATATACGCGTTGACATTGATTATT
GACTAGTTATTAATAGTAATCAATTACGGGGTCATTAGTTCATAGCCCATATATGGAGTTCCGCGTTACA
TAACTTACGGTAAATGGCCCGCCTGGCTGACCGCCCAACGACCCCCGCCCATTGACGTCAATAATGACGT
ATGTTCCCATAGTAACGCCAATAGGGACTTTCCATTGACGTCAATGGGTGGAGTATTTACGGTAAACTGC
CCACTTGGCAGTACATCAAGTGTATC
Features (pLannotate 1.2.2; 18 found; start..end, strand, type, name):
    132..335     +  promoter       CMV promoter: human cytomegalovirus (CMV) immediate early promoter
    377..395     +  promoter       T7 promoter: promoter for bacteriophage T7 RNA polymerase
    433..1029    +  CDS            APOBEC3A: ABC3A_HUMAN - Experimental evidence at protein level: Swiss-Prot protein existence level 1. DNA deaminase (cytidine deaminase) with restriction activity against viruses, foreign DNA and mobility of retrotransposons. Exhibits antiviral activity against adeno-associated virus (AAV) and human T- cell leukemia virus type 1 (HTLV-1) and may inhibit the mobility of LTR and non-LTR retrotransposons. Selectively targets single-stranded DNA and can deaminate both methylcytosine and cytosine in foreign DNA. Can induce somatic hypermutation in the nuclear and mitochondrial DNA. May also play a role in th
   1029..1077    +  CDS            ABE(7.10) (fragment): adenine base editor comprising wild-type E. coli TadA fused to the evolved TadA*(7.10) mutant (Gaudelli et al., 2017)
   1078..4749    +  CDS            LbCpf1: CRISPR-associated protein from Lachnospiraceae bacterium ND2006 (Zetsche et al., 2015)
   4801..5049    +  CDS            UGI: UNGI_BPPB2 - Experimental evidence at protein level: Swiss-Prot protein existence level 1. This protein binds specifically and reversibly to the host uracil-DNA glycosylase, preventing removal of uracil residues from PBS2 DNA by the host uracil-excision repair system. From Bacillus phage PBS2 (Bacteriophage PBS2).
   5137..5361    +  polyA_signal   bGH poly(A) signal: bovine growth hormone polyadenylation signal
   5365..5386    +  promoter       SV40 promoter (fragment): SV40 enhancer and early promoter
   5391..5407    +  misc_feature   MCS (fragment): pBluescript multiple cloning site
   5456..5472    -  protein_bind   lac operator: The lac repressor binds to the lac operator to inhibit transcription in E. coli. This inhibition can be relieved by adding lactose or isopropyl-β-D-thiogalactopyranoside (IPTG). lac repressor encoded by lacI
   5480..5510    -  promoter       lac promoter: promoter for the E. coli lac operon
   5525..5546    -  protein_bind   CAP binding site: CAP binding activates transcription in the presence of cAMP. E. coli catabolite activator protein
   5559..5651    -  CDS            lacI (fragment): lac repressor; lacI; The lac repressor binds to the lac operator to inhibit transcription in E. coli. This inhibition can be relieved by adding lactose or isopropyl-β-D-thiogalactopyranoside (IPTG).
   5834..6422    -  rep_origin     ori: high-copy-number ColE1/pMB1/pBR322/pUC origin of replication
   6593..7453    -  CDS            AmpR: β-lactamase; bla; confers resistance to ampicillin, carbenicillin, and related antibiotics
   7454..7558    -  promoter       AmpR promoter: bla
   7629..7673    -  misc_feature   bom (fragment): basis of mobility region from pBR322
   7828..131     +  enhancer       CMV enhancer (across the origin): human cytomegalovirus immediate early enhancer
