[The description below was written by a language model from this plasmid's Addgene catalogue record and pLannotate feature annotations shown in this document.]
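Description:
pCMV-BEACON1 is an 8,076 nt mammalian expression plasmid on a pCMV backbone that encodes BEACON1, a Cas12a-based cytosine base editor. It is propagated in E. coli as a high-copy plasmid through a ColE1/pUC-type origin and selected with ampicillin via the β-lactamase gene. No mammalian selection marker is annotated, so the plasmid appears suited to transient transfection. Short lac promoter/operator, lacI, SV40 promoter and MCS fragments in the backbone look like cloning remnants with no evident role.

The payload is a single fusion open reading frame driven by the CMV immediate-early enhancer and promoter and terminated by the bGH polyadenylation signal. A T7 promoter sits just upstream of the coding region. According to the catalogue's alternative name, the protein runs from an N-terminal SV40 NLS through human APOBEC3A carrying the W104A and Y132D substitutions, an XTEN linker, catalytically dead LbCpf1 (D832A/E1006A/D1125A), a second SV40 NLS, an SGGS linker, the uracil glycosylase inhibitor UGI from phage PBS2, and a final SV40 NLS. The short segment that the automated annotation labels as an ABE(7.10) fragment lies between the deaminase and the nuclease, so it most likely corresponds to the shared XTEN linker rather than to any adenine deaminase sequence. The catalogue lists S. pyogenes as a source species, but the annotated nuclease is from Lachnospiraceae bacterium ND2006.

In this design the dead Cas12a binds a crRNA-specified target without cutting it, and the deaminase converts cytosines to uracil on the exposed single strand. UGI blocks uracil excision, which favours C-to-T outcomes. No crRNA cassette is annotated, so the guide must be supplied separately. The associated publication describes such editors as efficient and specific, with a low DNA damage response.
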