Addgene plasmid #171697: pCMV-BEACON1
Purpose: Expresses BEACON1 in mammalian cells
Depositing lab: Jia Chen. Depositing organization: ShanghaiTech University. Publication: Cas12a Base Editors Induce Efficient and Specific Editing with Low DNA Damage Response. Wang X, Ding C, Yu W, Wang Y, He S, Yang B, Xiong YC, Wei J, Li J, Liang J, Lu Z, Zhu W, Wu J, Zhou Z, Huang X, Liu Z, Yang L, Chen J. Cell Rep. 2020 Jun 2;31(9):107723. doi: 10.1016/j.celrep.2020.107723. PubMed 32492431.
Backbone
  Vector backbone: pCMV
  Vector type: Mammalian Expression, CRISPR
Growth in bacteria
  Bacterial resistance: Ampicillin, 100 μg/mL
  Growth temperature: 37°C
  Growth strain: DH5alpha
  Copy number: High Copy
Gene/Insert
  Gene/Insert name: BEACON1 (alt name: pCMV-SV40NLS-hAPOBEC3A_W104A/Y132D-XTEN-dLbCpf1(D832A/E1006A/D1125A)-SV40NLS-SGGS-UGI-SV40NLS-op)
  Species: H. sapiens (human); S. pyogenes, Bacteriophage PBS2
  Insert size (bp): 4674
  Mutation: hAPOBEC3A_W104A/Y132D
  Promoter: CMV
  Cloning method: Restriction Enzyme; 5′ cloning site Unknown (unknown if destroyed)
Terms and licenses: Academic/Nonprofit Terms; Industry Terms: Not Available to Industry
How to cite: pCMV-BEACON1 was a gift from Jia Chen (Addgene plasmid # 171697 ; http://n2t.net/addgene:171697 ; RRID:Addgene_171697)
